Addgene plasmid #87078: pLenti6.2-Nanoluc-ccdB
Purpose: (Empty Backbone) Lentiviral Gateway-compatible expression vector backbone with an N-terminal Nanoluc luciferase
Depositing lab: Mikko Taipale. Depositing organization: University of Toronto.
Backbone
  Vector backbone: pLenti6.2
  Backbone manufacturer: Invitrogen
  Vector type: Mammalian Expression, Lentiviral
  Selectable markers: Blasticidin
  Tag / fusion protein: Nanoluc luciferase (N terminal on backbone)
Growth in bacteria
  Bacterial resistance: Chloramphenicol and Ampicillin, 25 & 100 μg/mL
  Growth temperature: 30°C
  Growth strain: ccdB Survival
  Copy number: High Copy
Gene/Insert
  Gene/Insert name: None
  Tag / fusion protein: Nanoluc luciferase (N terminal on backbone)
Terms and licenses: Academic/Nonprofit Terms; Industry Terms: Not Available to Industry
How to cite: pLenti6.2-Nanoluc-ccdB was a gift from Mikko Taipale (Addgene plasmid # 87078 ; http://n2t.net/addgene:87078 ; RRID:Addgene_87078)
