[The description below was written by a language model from this plasmid's Addgene catalogue record and pLannotate feature annotations shown in this document.]
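Description:
pLenti6.2-Nanoluc-ccdB is an empty lentiviral Gateway destination vector built on the Invitrogen pLenti6.2 backbone, designed to express a protein of interest in mammalian cells as a fusion with NanoLuc luciferase at its N terminus. It replicates in E. coli from a high-copy ColE1/pUC-type origin and carries ampicillin resistance on the backbone, along with an f1 origin. Because the Gateway cassette encodes the CcdB gyrase toxin together with a chloramphenicol resistance gene, the unrecombined plasmid must be maintained in a ccdB-tolerant strain under dual chloramphenicol and ampicillin selection.

The viral portion has a third-generation-style layout: an RSV promoter fused to a truncated HIV-1 5' LTR drives genomic RNA production in packaging cells, followed by the Ψ packaging signal, a gag fragment and the Rev response element, and it ends in a self-inactivating ΔU3 3' LTR with a downstream SV40 polyadenylation signal. Within this, the CMV enhancer/promoter drives a human codon-optimized Nluc coding sequence, which is followed by the attR1–CmR–ccdB–attR2 cassette. An LR recombination with an entry clone replaces the cassette with the gene of interest, placing it downstream of NanoLuc; loss of ccdB provides counter-selection for recombinants in ordinary strains. A V5 epitope tag lies just past attR2 and could be appended C-terminally if the entry clone lacks a stop codon, although the catalogue entry lists only the NanoLuc tag. A second cassette, with the mouse PGK promoter and bacterial EM7 promoter upstream of blasticidin S deaminase, allows blasticidin selection of transduced cells. The record states no application beyond its role as a backbone for NanoLuc-tagged expression constructs.
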