Features (pLannotate 1.2.2; 35 found; start..end, strand, type, name):
     44..91      -  promoter       EM7 promoter: synthetic bacterial promoter&nbsp
    105..604     -  promoter       PGK promoter: mouse phosphoglycerate kinase 1 promoter
    637..678     -  CDS            V5 tag: epitope tag from simian virus 5
    720..844     +  protein_bind   attR2: mutant version of attR; recombination site for the Gateway® LR reaction LR Clonase™
    888..1190    -  CDS            ccdB: CCDB_ECOLI - Also known as G, letB, letD. Experimental evidence at protein level: Swiss-Prot protein existence level 1. Toxic component of a type II toxin-antitoxin (TA) system, functioning in plasmid maintainence. Responsible for the post- segregational killing (PSK) of plasmid-free cells, also referred to as a plasmid addiction system. Half-life of over 2 hours. Cell killing by CcdB is accompanied by filamentation, defects in chromosome and plasmid segregation, defects in cell division, formation of anucleate cells, decreased DNA synthesis and plasmid loss. Interferes with the activity of DN
   1195..1353    -  CDS            ccdA (fragment): CCDA_ECO57 - Also known as H, letA. Experimental evidence at protein level: Swiss-Prot protein existence level 1. Antitoxin component of a type II toxin-antitoxin (TA) system which inhibits the post-segregational killing (PSK) of plasmid-free cells, also referred to as a plasmid addiction system. Binds to and blocks the activity of CcdB; will also remove bound CcdB protein from the CcdB-GyrA complex by forming a CcdA-CcdB complex, a process termed rejuvenation. Functions as a transcriptional corepressor for the ccdAB operon, repression also requires CcdB (By similarity). From Escherichia coli
   1532..2191    -  CDS            CmR: chloramphenicol acetyltransferase; cat; confers resistance to chloramphenicol
   2192..2221    -  promoter       cat promoter (fragment): promoter of the E. coli cat gene encoding chloramphenicol acetyltransferase
   2245..2275    -  promoter       lac UV5 promoter: E. coli lac promoter with an "up" mutation
   2300..2424    -  protein_bind   attR1: mutant version of attR; recombination site for the Gateway® LR reaction LR Clonase™
   2470..2982    -  CDS            Nluc: NanoLuc® luciferase human codon-optimized
   3075..3278    -  promoter       CMV promoter: human cytomegalovirus (CMV) immediate early promoter
   3279..3582    -  enhancer       CMV enhancer: human cytomegalovirus immediate early enhancer
   3679..3779    -  CDS            Rev (fragment): human immunodeficiency virus 1 (HIV-1) Rev protein; rev; enhances nuclear export of unspliced and incompletely spliced viral mRNAs
   4156..4389    -  misc_feature   RRE: The Rev response element (RRE) of HIV-1 allows for Rev-dependent mRNA export from the nucleus to the cytoplasm.
   4535..4898    -  CDS            HIV-1 gag (fragment): gag protein from human immunodeficiency virus 1; gag
   4882..5007    -  misc_feature   HIV-1 Ψ: packaging signal of human immunodeficiency virus type 1
   5054..5234    -  LTR            5' LTR (truncated): truncated 5' long terminal repeat (LTR) from HIV-1
   5235..5461    -  promoter       RSV promoter: Rous sarcoma virus enhancer/promoter
   5489..5507    -  promoter       T3 promoter: promoter for bacteriophage T3 RNA polymerase
   5552..5568    -  protein_bind   lac operator: The lac repressor binds to the lac operator to inhibit transcription in E. coli. This inhibition can be relieved by adding lactose or isopropyl-β-D-thiogalactopyranoside (IPTG). lac repressor encoded by lacI
   5576..5606    -  promoter       lac promoter: promoter for the E. coli lac operon
   5621..5642    -  protein_bind   CAP binding site: CAP binding activates transcription in the presence of cAMP. E. coli catabolite activator protein
   5655..5747    -  CDS            lacI (fragment): lac repressor; lacI; The lac repressor binds to the lac operator to inhibit transcription in E. coli. This inhibition can be relieved by adding lactose or isopropyl-β-D-thiogalactopyranoside (IPTG).
   5930..6518    -  rep_origin     ori: high-copy-number ColE1/pMB1/pBR322/pUC origin of replication
   6689..7549    -  CDS            AmpR: β-lactamase; bla; confers resistance to ampicillin, carbenicillin, and related antibiotics
   7550..7654    -  promoter       AmpR promoter: bla
   7707..8135    -  rep_origin     f1 ori (sequence partly withheld): f1 bacteriophage origin of replication; arrow indicates direction of (+) strand synthesis
   8140..8295    -  CDS            lacZα (fragment): LacZα fragment of β-galactosidase; lacZ fragment
   8303..8321    +  promoter       T7 promoter: promoter for bacteriophage T7 RNA polymerase
   8342..8477    -  rep_origin     SV40 ori: SV40 origin of replication
   8517..8638    -  polyA_signal   SV40 poly(A) signal: SV40 polyadenylation signal
   8710..8943    -  LTR            3' LTR (ΔU3): self-inactivating 3' long terminal repeat (LTR) from HIV-1
   8945..9013    -  CDS            nef (fragment): NEF_HV1Z2 - Experimental evidence at protein level: Swiss-Prot protein existence level 1. Extracellular Nef protein targets CD4(+) T-lymphocytes for apoptosis by interacting with CXCR4 surface receptors. From Human immunodeficiency virus type 1 group M subtype D (isolate Z2/CDC-Z34) (HIV-1).
   9030..25      -  CDS            BSD (across the origin): blasticidin S deaminase; Aspergillus terreus BSD; confers resistance to blasticidin
>Addgene plasmid #87078 | pLenti6.2-Nanoluc-ccdB | addgene full sequence | sequence record 173606 | Addgene NGS Result
CTTCTTGAGACAAAGGCTTGGCCATGGTTTAGTTCCTCACCTTGTCGTATTATACTATGCCGATATACTA
TGCCGATGATTAATTGTCAACACGTGTCTAGAGTCGAAAGGCCCGGAGATGAGGAAGAGGAGAACAGCGC
GGCAGACGTGCGCTTTTGAAGCGTGCAGAATGCCGGGCCTCCGGAGGACCTTCGGGCGCCCGCCCCGCCC
CTGAGCCCGCCCCTGAGCCCGCCCCCGGACCCACCCCTTCCCAGCCTCTGAGCCCAGAAAGCGAAGGAGC
AAAGCTGCTATTGGCCGCTGCCCCAAAGGCCTACCCGCTTCCATTGCTCAGCGGTGCTGTCCATCTGCAC
GAGACTAGTGAGACGTGCTACTTCCATTTGTCACGTCCTGCACGACGCGAGCTGCGGGGCGGGGGGGAAC
TTCCTGACTAGGGGAGGAGTAGAAGGTGGCGCGAAGGGGCCACCAAAGAACGGAGCCGGTTGGCGCCTAC
CGGTGGATGTGGAATGTGTGCGAGGCCAGAGGCCACTTGTGTAGCGCCAAGTGCCCAGCGGGGCTGCTAA
AGCGCATGCTCCAGACTGCCTTGGGAAAAGCGCCTCCCCTACCCGGTAGGTACCATCGTCATTACTAACC
GGTACGCGTAGAATCGAGACCGAGGAGAGGGTTAGGGATAGGCTTACCTTCGAACCGCGGGCCCTCTAGA
CTCGAGTTACTATAGAGCAACCACTTTGTACAAGAAAGCTGAACGAGAAACGTAAAATGATATAAATATC
AATATATTAAATTAGATTTTGCATAAAAAACAGACTACATAATACTGTAAAACACAACATATCCAGTCAC
TATGGTCGACCTGCAGACTGGCTGTGTATAAGGGAGCCTGACATTTATATTCCCCAGAACATCAGGTTAA
TGGCGTTTTTGATGTCATTTTCGCGGTGGCTGAGATCAGCCACTTCTTCCCCGATAACGGAGACCGGCAC
ACTGGCCATATCGGTGGTCATCATGCGCCAGCTTTCATCCCCGATATGCACCACCGGGTAAAGTTCACGG
GAGACTTTATCTGACAGCAGACGTGCACTGGCCAGGGGGATCACCATCCGTCGCCCGGGCGTGTCAATAA
TATCACTCTGTACATCCACAAACAGACGATAACGGCTCTCTCTTTTATAGGTGTAAACCTTAAACTGCAT
TTCACCAGCCCCTGTTCTCGTCAGCAAAAGAGCCGTTCATTTCAATAAACCGGGCGACCTCAGCCATCCC
TTCCTGATTTTCCGCTTTCCAGCGTTCGGCACGCAGACGACGGGCTTCATTCTGCATGGTTGTGCTTACC
AGACCGGAGATATTGACATCATATATGCCTTGAGCAACTGATAGCTGTCGCTGTCAACTGTCACTGTAAT
ACGCTGCTTCATAGCATACCTCTTTTTGACATACTTCGGGTATACATATCAGTATATATTCTTATACCGC
AAAAATCAGCGCGCAAATACGCATACTGTTATCTGGCTTTTAGTAAGCCGGATCCAGATCTTTACGCCCC
GCCCTGCCACTCATCGCAGTACTGTTGTAATTCATTAAGCATTCTGCCGACATGGAAGCCATCACAAACG
GCATGATGAACCTGAATCGCCAGCGGCATCAGCACCTTGTCGCCTTGCGTATAATATTTGCCCATGGTGA
AAACGGGGGCGAAGAAGTTGTCCATATTGGCCACGTTTAAATCAAAACTGGTGAAACTCACCCAGGGATT
GGCTGAGACGAAAAACATATTCTCAATAAACCCTTTAGGGAAATAGGCCAGGTTTTCACCGTAACACGCC
ACATCTTGCGAATATATGTGTAGAAACTGCCGGAAATCGTCGTGGTATTCACTCCAGAGCGATGAAAACG
TTTCAGTTTGCTCATGGAAAACGGTGTAACAAGGGTGAACACTATCCCATATCACCAGCTCACCGTCTTT
CATTGCCATACGGAATTCCGGATGAGCATTCATCAGGCGGGCAAGAATGTGAATAAAGGCCGGATAAAAC
TTGTGCTTATTTTTCTTTACGGTCTTTAAAAAGGCCGTAATATCCAGCTGAACGGTCTGGTTATAGGTAC
ATTGAGCAACTGACTGAAATGCCTCAAAATGTTCTTTACGATGCCATTGGGATATATCAACGGTGGTATA
TCCAGTGATTTTTTTCTCCATTTTAGCTTCCTTAGCTCCTGAAAATCTCGACGGATCCTAACTCAAAATC
CACACATTATACGAGCCGGAAGCATAAAGTGTAAAGCCTGGGGTGCCTAATGCGGCCGCCATAGTGACTG
GATATGTTGTGTTTTACAGTATTATGTAGTCTGTTTTTTATGCAAAATCTAATTTAATATATTGATATTT
ATATCATTTTACGTTTCTCGTTCAGCTTTTTTGTACAAACTTGTGCCCGAGCCCGAGGTCGAGCCCGAGC
CACTCGAGCGGCCGCCACTCGCCAGAATGCGTTCGCACAGCCGCCAGCCGGTCACTCCGTTGATGGTTAC
TCGGAACAGCAGGGAGCCGTCGGGGTTGATCAGGCGCTCGTCGATAATTTTGTTGCCGTTCCACAGGGTC
CCTGTTACAGTGATCTTTTTGCCGTCGAACACGGCGATGCCTTCATACGGCCGTCCGAAATAGTCGATCA
TGTTCGGCGTAACCCCGTCGATTACCAGTGTGCCATAGTGCAGGATCACCTTAAAGTGATGATCATCCAC
AGGGTACACCACCTTAAAAATTTTTTCGATCTGGCCCATTTGGTCGCCGCTCAGACCTTCATACGGGATG
ATGACATGGATGTCGATCTTCAGCCCATTTTCACCGCTCAGGACAATCCTTTGGATCGGAGTTACGGACA
CCCCGAGATTCTGAAACAAACTGGACACACCTCCCTGTTCAAGGACTTGGTCCAGGTTGTAGCCGGCTGT
CTGTCGCCAGTCCCCAACGAAATCTTCGAGTGTGAAGACCATGGTGGCGGCTGGATCCTCTAGAGTCGGT
GTCTTCTATGGAGGTCAAAACAGCGTGGATGGCGTCTCCAGGCGATCTGACGGTTCACTAAACGAGCTCT
GCTTATATAGACCTCCCACCGTACACGCCTACCGCCCATTTGCGTCAATGGGGCGGAGTTGTTACGACAT
TTTGGAAAGTCCCGTTGATTTTGGTGCCAAAACAAACTCCCATTGACGTCAATGGGGTGGAGACTTGGAA
ATCCCCGTGAGTCAAACCGCTATCCACGCCCATTGATGTACTGCCAAAACCGCATCACCATGGTAATAGC
GATGACTAATACGTAGATGTACTGCCAAGTAGGAAAGTCCCATAAGGTCATGTACTGGGCATAATGCCAG
GCGGGCCATTTACCGTCATTGACGTCAATAGGGGGCGTACTTGGCATATGATACACTTGATGTACTGCCA
AGTGGGCAGTTTACCGTAAATACTCCACCCATTGACGTCAATGGAAAGTCCCTATTGGCGTTACTATGGG
AACATACGTCATTATTGACGTCAATGGGCGGGGGTCGTTGGGCGGTCAGCCAGGCGGGCCATTTACCGTA
AGTTATGTAACGCGGAACTCCCAAGCTTATCGCAGACCCAGTCGCTAGCGTTAACGTCGACATCGCAGAC
CCAGTCGCTAGCGTTAACGTCGACATCGATACCGTCGAGATCCGTTCACTAATCGAATGGATCTGTCTCT
GTCTCTCTCTCCACCTTCTTCTTCTATTCCTTCGGGCCTGTCGGGTCCCCTCGGGGTTGGGAGGTGGGTC
TGAAACGATAATGGTGAATATCCCTGCCTAACTCTATTCACTATAGAAAGTACAGCAAAAACTATTCTTA
AACCTACCAAGCCTCCTACTATCATTATGAATAATTTTATATACCACAGCCAATTTGTTATGTTAAACCA
ATTCCACAAACTTGCCCATTTATCTAATTCCAATAATTCTTGTTCATTCTTTTCTTGCTGGTTTTGCGAT
TCTTCAATTAAGGAGTGTATTAAGCTTGTGTAATTGTTAATTTCTCTGTCCCACTCCATCCAGGTCGTGT
GATTCCAAATCTGTTCCAGAGATTTATTACTCCAACTAGCATTCCAAGGCACAGCAGTGGTGCAAATGAG
TTTTCCAGAGCAACCCCAAATCCCCAGGAGCTGTTGATCCTTTAGGTATCTTTCCACAGCCAGGATTCTT
GCCTGGAGCTGCTTGATGCCCCAGACTGTGAGTTGCAACAGATGCTGTTGCGCCTCAATAGCCCTCAGCA
AATTGTTCTGCTGCTGCACTATACCAGACAATAATTGTCTGGCCTGTACCGTCAGCGTCATTGACGCTGC
GCCCATAGTGCTTCCTGCTGCTCCCAAGAACCCAAGGAACAAAGCTCCTATTCCCACTGCTCTTTTTTCT
CTCTGCACCACTCTTCTCTTTGCCTTGGTGGGTGCTACTCCTAATGGTTCAATTTTTACTACTTTATATT
TATATAATTCACTTCTCCAATTGTCCCTCATATCTCCTCCTCCAGGTCTGAAGATCAGCGGCCGCTTGCT
GTGCGGTGGTCTTACTTTTGTTTTGCTCTTCCTCTATCTTGTCTAAAGCTTCCTTGGTGTCTTTTATCTC
TATCCTTTGATGCACACAATAGAGGGTTGCTACTGTATTATATAATGATCTAAGTTCTTCTGATCCTGTC
TGAAGGGATGGTTGTAGCTGTCCCAGTATTTGTCTACAGCCTTCTGATGTTTCTAACAGGCCAGGATTAA
CTGCGAATCGTTCTAGCTCCCTGCTTGCCCATACTATATGTTTTAATTTATATTTTTTCTTTCCCCCTGG
CCTTAACCGAATTTTTTCCCATCGCGATCTAATTCTCCCCCGCTTAATACTGACGCTCTCGCACCCATCT
CTCTCCTTCTAGCCTCCGCTAGTCAAAATTTTTGGCGTACTCACCAGTCGCCGCCCCTCGCCTCTTGCCG
TGCGCGCTTCAGCAAGCCGAGTCCTGCGTCGAGAGAGCTCCTCTGGTTTCCCTTTCGCTTTCAAGTCCCT
GTTCGGGCGCCACTGCTAGAGATTTTCCACACTGACTAAAAGGGTCTGAGGGATCTCTAGTTACCAGAGT
CACACAACAGACGGGCACACACTACTTGAAGCACTCAAGGCAAGCTTTATTGAGGCTTAAGCAGTGGGTT
CCCTAGTTAGCCAGAGAGCTCCCAGGCTCAGATCTGGTCTAACCAGAGAGACCCGTTTATGTATCGAGCT
AGGCACTTAAATACAATATCTCTGCAATGCGGCAATTCAGTGGTTCGTCCAATCCATGTCAGACCCGTCT
GTTGCCTTCCTAATAAGGCACGATCGTACCACCTTACTTCCACCAATCGGCATGCACGGTGCTTTTTCTC
TCCTTGTAAGGCATGTTGCTAACTCATCGTTACCATGTTGCAAGACTACAAGAGTATTGCATAAGACTAC
ATTAAGCTTGCAGCTCCAGCTTTTGTTCCCTTTAGTGAGGGTTAATTGCGCGCTTGGCGTAATCATGGTC
ATAGCTGTTTCCTGTGTGAAATTGTTATCCGCTCACAATTCCACACAACATACGAGCCGGAAGCATAAAG
TGTAAAGCCTGGGGTGCCTAATGAGTGAGCTAACTCACATTAATTGCGTTGCGCTCACTGCCCGCTTTCC
AGTCGGGAAACCTGTCGTGCCAGCTGCATTAATGAATCGGCCAACGCGCGGGGAGAGGCGGTTTGCGTAT
TGGGCGCTCTTCCGCTTCCTCGCTCACTGACTCGCTGCGCTCGGTCGTTCGGCTGCGGCGAGCGGTATCA
GCTCACTCAAAGGCGGTAATACGGTTATCCACAGAATCAGGGGATAACGCAGGAAAGAACATGTGAGCAA
AAGGCCAGCAAAAGGCCAGGAACCGTAAAAAGGCCGCGTTGCTGGCGTTTTTCCATAGGCTCCGCCCCCC
TGACGAGCATCACAAAAATCGACGCTCAAGTCAGAGGTGGCGAAACCCGACAGGACTATAAAGATACCAG
GCGTTTCCCCCTGGAAGCTCCCTCGTGCGCTCTCCTGTTCCGACCCTGCCGCTTACCGGATACCTGTCCG
CCTTTCTCCCTTCGGGAAGCGTGGCGCTTTCTCATAGCTCACGCTGTAGGTATCTCAGTTCGGTGTAGGT
CGTTCGCTCCAAGCTGGGCTGTGTGCACGAACCCCCCGTTCAGCCCGACCGCTGCGCCTTATCCGGTAAC
TATCGTCTTGAGTCCAACCCGGTAAGACACGACTTATCGCCACTGGCAGCAGCCACTGGTAACAGGATTA
GCAGAGCGAGGTATGTAGGCGGTGCTACAGAGTTCTTGAAGTGGTGGCCTAACTACGGCTACACTAGAAG
AACAGTATTTGGTATCTGCGCTCTGCTGAAGCCAGTTACCTTCGGAAAAAGAGTTGGTAGCTCTTGATCC
GGCAAACAAACCACCGCTGGTAGCGGTGGTTTTTTTGTTTGCAAGCAGCAGATTACGCGCAGAAAAAAAG
GATCTCAAGAAGATCCTTTGATCTTTTCTACGGGGTCTGACGCTCAGTGGAACGAAAACTCACGTTAAGG
GATTTTGGTCATGAGATTATCAAAAAGGATCTTCACCTAGATCCTTTTAAATTAAAAATGAAGTTTTAAA
TCAATCTAAAGTATATATGAGTAAACTTGGTCTGACAGTTACCAATGCTTAATCAGTGAGGCACCTATCT
CAGCGATCTGTCTATTTCGTTCATCCATAGTTGCCTGACTCCCCGTCGTGTAGATAACTACGATACGGGA
GGGCTTACCATCTGGCCCCAGTGCTGCAATGATACCGCGAGACCCACGCTCACCGGCTCCAGATTTATCA
GCAATAAACCAGCCAGCCGGAAGGGCCGAGCGCAGAAGTGGTCCTGCAACTTTATCCGCCTCCATCCAGT
CTATTAATTGTTGCCGGGAAGCTAGAGTAAGTAGTTCGCCAGTTAATAGTTTGCGCAACGTTGTTGCCAT
TGCTACAGGCATCGTGGTGTCACGCTCGTCGTTTGGTATGGCTTCATTCAGCTCCGGTTCCCAACGATCA
AGGCGAGTTACATGATCCCCCATGTTGTGCAAAAAAGCGGTTAGCTCCTTCGGTCCTCCGATCGTTGTCA
GAAGTAAGTTGGCCGCAGTGTTATCACTCATGGTTATGGCAGCACTGCATAATTCTCTTACTGTCATGCC
ATCCGTAAGATGCTTTTCTGTGACTGGTGAGTACTCAACCAAGTCATTCTGAGAATAGTGTATGCGGCGA
CCGAGTTGCTCTTGCCCGGCGTCAATACGGGATAATACCGCGCCACATAGCAGAACTTTAAAAGTGCTCA
TCATTGGAAAACGTTCTTCGGGGCGAAAACTCTCAAGGATCTTACCGCTGTTGAGATCCAGTTCGATGTA
ACCCACTCGTGCACCCAACTGATCTTCAGCATCTTTTACTTTCACCAGCGTTTCTGGGTGAGCAAAAACA
GGAAGGCAAAATGCCGCAAAAAAGGGAATAAGGGCGACACGGAAATGTTGAATACTCATACTCTTCCTTT
TTCAATATTATTGAAGCATTTATCAGGGTTATTGTCTCATGAGCGGATACATATTTGAATGTATTTAGAA
AAATAAACAAATAGGGGTTCCGCGCACATTTCCCCGAAAAGTGCCACCTAAATTGTAAGCGTTAATATTT
TGTTAAAATTCGCGTTAAATTTTTGTTAAATCAGCTCATTTTTTAACCAATAGGCCGAAATCGGCAAAAT
CCCTTATAAATCAAAAGAATAGACCGAGATAGGGT
[37 nt withheld, positions 7806-7842]
AAAGAACGTGGACTCCAACGTCAAAGG
[49 nt withheld, positions 7870-7918]
T
[91 nt withheld, positions 7920-8010]
G
[124 nt withheld, positions 8012-8135]
CCCATTCGCCATTCAGGCTGCGCAACTGTTGGGAAGGGCGATCGGTGCGGGCCTCTTCGCTATTACGCCA
GCTGGCGAAAGGGGGATGTGCTGCAAGGCGATTAAGTTGGGTAACGCCAGGGTTTTCCCAGTCACGACGT
TGTAAAACGACGGCCAGTGAGCGCGCGTAATACGACTCACTATAGGGCGAATTGGGTACGTCCCTAGGCC
TCCAAAAAAGCCTCCTCACTACTTCTGGAATAGCTCAGAGGCCGAGGCGGCCTCGGCCTCTGCATAAATA
AAAAAAATTAGTCAGCCATGGGGCGGAGAATGGGCGGAACTGGGCGGAGTTAGGGGCGGGATGGGCGGAG
TTAGGGGCGGGATAGCTAGAGCCAGACATGATAAGATACATTGATGAGTTTGGACAAACCACAACTAGAA
TGCAGTGAAAAAAATGCTTTATTTGTGAAATTTGTGATGCTATTGCTTTATTTGTAACCATTATAAGCTG
CAATAAACAAGTTCCTCTCACTCTCTGATATTCATTTCTTTGCAAGTTATAAATACTGAATAATAAGATG
ACATGAACTACTACTGCTAGAGATTTTCCACACTGACTAAAAGGGTCTGAGGGATCTCTAGTTACCAGAG
TCACACAACAGACGGGCACACACTACTTGAAGCACTCAAGGCAAGCTTTATTGAGGCTTAAGCAGTGGGT
TCCCTAGTTAGCCAGAGAGCTCCCAGGCTCAGATCTGGTCTAACCAGAGAGACCCAGTACAAGCAAAAAG
CAGATCTTGTCTTCGTTGGGAGTGAATTAGCCCTTCCAGTCCCCCCTTTTCTTTTAAAAAGTGGCTAAGA
TCTACAGCTGCCTTGTAAGTCATTGGTCTTAAAGGTACCGAGCTCGAATTGTGCTTAGCCCTCCCACACA
TAACCAGAGGGCAGCAATTCACGAATCCCAACTGCCGTCGGCTGTCCATCACTGTCCTTCACTATGGCTT
TGATCCCAGGATGCAGATCGAGAAGCACCTGTCGGCACCGTCCGCAGGGGCTCAAGATGCCCCTGTTCTC
ATTTCCGATCGCGACGATACAAGTCAGGTTGCCAGCTGCCGCAGCAGCAGCAGTGCCCAGCACCACGAGT
TCTGCACAAGGTCCCCCAGTAAAATGATATACATTGACACCAGTGAAGATGCGGCCGTCGCTAGAGAGAG
CTGCGCTGGCGACGCTGTAGTCTTCAGAGATGGGGATGCTGTTGATTGTAGCCGTTGCTCTTTCAATGAG
GGTGGATT
